Addgene plasmid #169714: A1-LCD deltahexa
Purpose: Bacterial Expression of human hnRNPA1-A Low complexity domain including amino acids 186-320, hexapeptide including aa 259-264 deleted
Depositing lab: Tanja Mittag. Depositing organization: St. Jude Children's Research Hospital. Publication: Valence and patterning of aromatic residues determine the phase behavior of prion-like domains. Martin EW, Holehouse AS, Peran I, Farag M, Incicco JJ, Bremer A, Grace CR, Soranno A, Pappu RV, Mittag T. Science. 2020 Feb 7;367(6478):694-699. doi: 10.1126/science.aaw8653. PubMed 32029630.
Backbone
  Vector backbone: pDEST17
  Backbone manufacturer: invitrogen
  Vector type: Bacterial Expression
Growth in bacteria
  Bacterial resistance: Ampicillin, 100 μg/mL
  Growth temperature: 37°C
  Growth strain: DH5alpha
  Copy number: High Copy
Gene/Insert
  Gene/Insert name: hnRNPA1
  Species: H. sapiens (human)
  Insert size (bp): 477
  Mutation: hnRNPA1-A Low complexity domain including amino acids 186-320, hexapeptide including aa 259-264 deleted
  Entrez Gene: HNRNPA1 (a.k.a. ALS19, ALS20, HNRPA1, HNRPA1L3, IBMPFD3, MPD3, UP 1, hnRNP A1, hnRNP-A1)
  Promoter: T7
  Tag / fusion protein: 6xHis (N terminal on insert)
  Cloning method: Gateway Cloning
Terms and licenses: Academic/Nonprofit Terms; Industry Terms: Not Available to Industry
How to cite: A1-LCD deltahexa was a gift from Tanja Mittag (Addgene plasmid # 169714 ; http://n2t.net/addgene:169714 ; RRID:Addgene_169714)
