[The description below was written by a language model from this plasmid's Addgene catalogue record and pLannotate feature annotations shown in this document.]
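Description:
A1-LCD deltahexa is a bacterial expression plasmid built on the pDEST17 Gateway destination backbone. It produces a variant of the low-complexity domain of human hnRNPA1 (isoform A, residues 186-320) from which the hexapeptide spanning residues 259-264 has been deleted. The plasmid is 5,116 nt and carries a ColE1/pMB1-type origin together with the pBR322-derived bom and rop elements. The catalogue lists it as high copy, although Rop normally acts to moderate copy number. Selection is by ampicillin through the bla gene and its own promoter. The feature table also shows two tetracycline-resistance fragments and a tet promoter. These are non-functional remnants of the pBR322 lineage.

The expression cassette is driven by a T7 promoter followed by the phage T7 gene 10 ribosome binding site, so it requires a host supplying T7 RNA polymerase. Translation begins with an N-terminal histidine tag, recorded as 6xHis in the catalogue and matched by the annotation software as a fragment of an 8xHis tag. It then reads through the attB1 site left by Gateway recombination into a TEV protease recognition site that sits immediately upstream of the hnRNPA1 coding fragment, which should allow the tag to be removed after affinity purification. The insert spans the numbering origin of the sequence record and is followed by attB2 and a T7 terminator. The software matched the insert to the bovine orthologue, but the catalogue gives its source as human. The short "SET1" hit between attB2 and the terminator is probably just vector sequence derived from T7 gene 10.

The associated publication concerns how aromatic residues govern the phase behaviour of prion-like domains. The construct therefore appears intended for producing recombinant protein for biophysical studies of phase separation, with this variant presumably testing the contribution of the deleted hexapeptide segment.
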