Features (pLannotate 1.2.2; 18 found; start..end, strand, type, name):
     32..56      -  protein_bind   attB2: mutant version of attB; recombination site for the Gateway® BP reaction BP Clonase™
     66..115     +  CDS            SET1 (fragment): solubility-enhancement tag derived from T7 phage gene 10B
    123..170     +  terminator     T7 terminator: transcription terminator for bacteriophage T7 RNA polymerase
    196..488     -  CDS            TcR (fragment): tetracycline efflux protein; tet; confers resistance to tetracycline
    536..564     -  promoter       tet promoter: E. coli promoter for tetracycline efflux protein gene
    677..781     +  promoter       AmpR promoter: bla
    782..1642    +  CDS            AmpR: β-lactamase; bla; confers resistance to ampicillin, carbenicillin, and related antibiotics
   1813..2401    +  rep_origin     ori: high-copy-number ColE1/pMB1/pBR322/pUC origin of replication
   2587..2726    -  misc_feature   bom: basis of mobility region from pBR322
   2828..3019    -  CDS            rop: Rop protein, which maintains plasmids at low copy number; rop
   3036..3416    +  CDS            YPB1_ECOLX: Protein predicted: Swiss-Prot protein existence level 4. From Escherichia coli.
   3658..4562    -  CDS            TcR (fragment): tetracycline efflux protein; tet; confers resistance to tetracycline
   4584..4602    +  promoter       T7 promoter: promoter for bacteriophage T7 RNA polymerase
   4634..4656    +  RBS            RBS: efficient ribosome binding site from bacteriophage T7 gene 10 (Olins and Rangwala, 1989)
   4674..4694    +  CDS            8xHis (fragment): 8xHis affinity tag
   4703..4727    +  protein_bind   attB1: mutant version of attB; recombination site for the Gateway® BP reaction BP Clonase™
   4730..4750    +  CDS            TEV site: tobacco etch virus (TEV) protease recognition and cleavage site
   4754..24      +  CDS            HNRNPA1 (fragment) (across the origin): ROA1_BOVIN - Also known as HNRPA1. Experimental evidence at protein level: Swiss-Prot protein existence level 1. Involved in the packaging of pre-mRNA into hnRNP particles, transport of poly(A) mRNA from the nucleus to the cytoplasm and may modulate splice site selection. May bind to specific miRNA hairpins. Binds to the IRES and thereby inhibits the translation of the apoptosis protease activating factor APAF1. From Bos taurus (Bovine).
>Addgene plasmid #169714 | A1-LCD deltahexa | addgene full sequence | sequence record 334793 | Addgene NGS Result
AGCTATGGCAGTGGCAGAAGATTTTAATAGGACCCAGCTTTCTTGTACAAAGTGGTTGATTCGAGGCTGC
TAACAAAGCCCGAAAGGAAGCTGAGTTGGCTGCTGCCACCGCTGAGCAATAACTAGCATAACCCCTTGGG
GCCTCTAAACGGGTCTTGAGGGGTTTTTTGCTGAAAGGAGGAACTATATCCGGATATCCACAGGACGGGT
GTGGTCGCCATGATCGCGTAGTCGATAGTGGCTCCAAGTAGCGAAGCGAGCAGGACTGGGCGGCGGCCAA
AGCGGTCGGACAGTGCTCCGAGAACGGGTGCGCATAGAAATTGCATCAACGCATATAGCGCTAGCAGCAC
GCCATAGTGACTGGCGATGCTGTCGGAATGGACGATATCCCGCAAGAGGCCCGGCAGTACCGGCATAACC
AAGCCTATGCCTACAGCATCCAGGGTGACGGTGCCGAGGATGACGATGAGCGCATTGTTAGATTTCATAC
ACGGTGCCTGACTGCGTTAGCAATTTAACTGTGATAAACTACCGCATTAAAGCTTATCGATGATAAGCTG
TCAAACATGAGAATTCTTGAAGACGAAAGGGCCTCGTGATACGCCTATTTTTATAGGTTAATGTCATGAT
AATAATGGTTTCTTAGACGTCAGGTGGCACTTTTCGGGGAAATGTGCGCGGAACCCCTATTTGTTTATTT
TTCTAAATACATTCAAATATGTATCCGCTCATGAGACAATAACCCTGATAAATGCTTCAATAATATTGAA
AAAGGAAGAGTATGAGTATTCAACATTTCCGTGTCGCCCTTATTCCCTTTTTTGCGGCATTTTGCCTTCC
TGTTTTTGCTCACCCAGAAACGCTGGTGAAAGTAAAAGATGCTGAAGATCAGTTGGGTGCACGAGTGGGT
TACATCGAACTGGATCTCAACAGCGGTAAGATCCTTGAGAGTTTTCGCCCCGAAGAACGTTTTCCAATGA
TGAGCACTTTTAAAGTTCTGCTATGTGGCGCGGTATTATCCCGTGTTGACGCCGGGCAAGAGCAACTCGG
TCGCCGCATACACTATTCTCAGAATGACTTGGTTGAGTACTCACCAGTCACAGAAAAGCATCTTACGGAT
GGCATGACAGTAAGAGAATTATGCAGTGCTGCCATAACCATGAGTGATAACACTGCGGCCAACTTACTTC
TGACAACGATCGGAGGACCGAAGGAGCTAACCGCTTTTTTGCACAACATGGGGGATCATGTAACTCGCCT
TGATCGTTGGGAACCGGAGCTGAATGAAGCCATACCAAACGACGAGCGTGACACCACGATGCCTGCAGCA
ATGGCAACAACGTTGCGCAAACTATTAACTGGCGAACTACTTACTCTAGCTTCCCGGCAACAATTAATAG
ACTGGATGGAGGCGGATAAAGTTGCAGGACCACTTCTGCGCTCGGCCCTTCCGGCTGGCTGGTTTATTGC
TGATAAATCTGGAGCCGGTGAGCGTGGGTCTCGCGGTATCATTGCAGCACTGGGGCCAGATGGTAAGCCC
TCCCGTATCGTAGTTATCTACACGACGGGGAGTCAGGCAACTATGGATGAACGAAATAGACAGATCGCTG
AGATAGGTGCCTCACTGATTAAGCATTGGTAACTGTCAGACCAAGTTTACTCATATATACTTTAGATTGA
TTTAAAACTTCATTTTTAATTTAAAAGGATCTAGGTGAAGATCCTTTTTGATAATCTCATGACCAAAATC
CCTTAACGTGAGTTTTCGTTCCACTGAGCGTCAGACCCCGTAGAAAAGATCAAAGGATCTTCTTGAGATC
CTTTTTTTCTGCGCGTAATCTGCTGCTTGCAAACAAAAAAACCACCGCTACCAGCGGTGGTTTGTTTGCC
GGATCAAGAGCTACCAACTCTTTTTCCGAAGGTAACTGGCTTCAGCAGAGCGCAGATACCAAATACTGTC
CTTCTAGTGTAGCCGTAGTTAGGCCACCACTTCAAGAACTCTGTAGCACCGCCTACATACCTCGCTCTGC
TAATCCTGTTACCAGTGGCTGCTGCCAGTGGCGATAAGTCGTGTCTTACCGGGTTGGACTCAAGACGATA
GTTACCGGATAAGGCGCAGCGGTCGGGCTGAACGGGGGGTTCGTGCACACAGCCCAGCTTGGAGCGAACG
ACCTACACCGAACTGAGATACCTACAGCGTGAGCTATGAGAAAGCGCCACGCTTCCCGAAGGGAGAAAGG
CGGACAGGTATCCGGTAAGCGGCAGGGTCGGAACAGGAGAGCGCACGAGGGAGCTTCCAGGGGGAAACGC
CTGGTATCTTTATAGTCCTGTCGGGTTTCGCCACCTCTGACTTGAGCGTCGATTTTTGTGATGCTCGTCA
GGGGGGCGGAGCCTATGGAAAAACGCCAGCAACGCGGCCTTTTTACGGTTCCTGGCCTTTTGCTGGCCTT
TTGCTCACATGTTCTTTCCTGCGTTATCCCCTGATTCTGTGGATAACCGTATTACCGCCTTTGAGTGAGC
TGATACCGCTCGCCGCAGCCGAACGACCGAGCGCAGCGAGTCAGTGAGCGAGGAAGCGGAAGAGCGCCTG
ATGCGGTATTTTCTCCTTACGCATCTGTGCGGTATTTCACACCGCAATGGTGCACTCTCAGTACAATCTG
CTCTGATGCCGCATAGTTAAGCCAGTATACACTCCGCTATCGCTACGTGACTGGGTCATGGCTGCGCCCC
GACACCCGCCAACACCCGCTGACGCGCCCTGACGGGCTTGTCTGCTCCCGGCATCCGCTTACAGACAAGC
TGTGACCGTCTCCGGGAGCTGCATGTGTCAGAGGTTTTCACCGTCATCACCGAAACGCGCGAGGCAGCTG
CGGTAAAGCTCATCAGCGTGGTCGTGAAGCGATTCACAGATGTCTGCCTGTTCATCCGCGTCCAGCTCGT
TGAGTTTCTCCAGAAGCGTTAATGTCTGGCTTCTGATAAAGCGGGCCATGTTAAGGGCGGTTTTTTCCTG
TTTGGTCACTGATGCCTCCGTGTAAGGGGGATTTCTGTTCATGGGGGTAATGATACCGATGAAACGAGAG
AGGATGCTCACGATACGGGTTACTGATGATGAACATGCCCGGTTACTGGAACGTTGTGAGGGTAAACAAC
TGGCGGTATGGATGCGGCGGGACCAGAGAAAAATCACTCAGGGTCAATGCCAGCGCTTCGTTAATACAGA
TGTAGGTGTTCCACAGGGTAGCCAGCAGCATCCTGCGATGCAGATCCGGAACATAATGGTGCAGGGCGCT
GACTTCCGCGTTTCCAGACTTTACGAAACACGGAAACCGAAGACCATTCATGTTGTTGCTCAGGTCGCAG
ACGTTTTGCAGCAGCAGTCGCTTCACGTTCGCTCGCGTATCGGTGATTCATTCTGCTAACCAGTAAGGCA
ACCCCGCCAGCCTAGCCGGGTCCTCAACGACAGGAGCACGATCATGCGCACCCGTGGCCAGGACCCAACG
CTGCCCGAGATGCGCCGCGTGCGGCTGCTGGAGATGGCGGACGCGATGGATATGTTCTGCCAAGGGTTGG
TTTGCGCATTCACAGTTCTCCGCAAGAATTGATTGGCTCCAATTCTTGGAGTGGTGAATCCGTTAGCGAG
GTGCCGCCGGCTTCCATTCAGGTCGAGGTGGCCCGGCTCCATGCACCGCGACGCAACGCGGGGAGGCAGA
CAAGGTATAGGGCGGCGCCTACAATCCATGCCAACCCGTTCCATGTGCTCGCCGAGGCGGCATAAATCGC
CGTGACGATCAGCGGTCCAATGATCGAAGTTAGGCTGGTAAGAGCCGCGAGCGATCCTTGAAGCTGTCCC
TGATGGTCGTCATCTACCTGCCTGGACAGCATGGCCTGCAACGCGGGCATCCCGATGCCGCCGGAAGCGA
GAAGAATCATAATGGGGAAGGCCATCCAGCCTCGCGTCGCGAACGCCAGCAAGACGTAGCCCAGCGCGTC
GGCCGCCATGCCGGCGATAATGGCCTGCTTCTCGCCGAAACGTTTGGTGGCGGGACCAGTGACGAAGGCT
TGAGCGAGGGCGTGCAAGATTCCGAATACCGCAAGCGACAGGCCGATCATCGTCGCGCTCCAGCGAAAGC
GGTCCTCGCCGAAAATGACCCAGAGCGCTGCCGGCACCTGTCCTACGAGTTGCATGATAAAGAAGACAGT
CATAAGTGCGGCGACGATAGTCATGCCCCGCGCCCACCGGAAGGAGCTGACTGGGTTGAAGGCTCTCAAG
GGCATCGGTCGATCGACGCTCTCCCTTATGCGACTCCTGCATTAGGAAGCAGCCCAGTAGTAGGTTGAGG
CCGTTGAGCACCGCCGCCGCAAGGAATGGTGCATGCAAGGAGATGGCGCCCAACAGTCCCCCGGCCACGG
GGCCTGCCACCATACCCACGCCGAAACAAGCGCTCATGAGCCCGAAGTGGCGAGCCCGATCTTCCCCATC
GGTGATGTCGGCGATATAGGCGCCAGCAACCGCACCTGTGGCGCCGGTGATGCCGGCCACGATGCGTCCG
GCGTAGAGGATCGAGATCTCGATCCCGCGAAATTAATACGACTCACTATAGGGAGACCACAACGGTTTCC
CTCTAGAAATAATTTTGTTTAACTTTAAGAAGGAGATATACATATGTCGTACTACCATCACCATCACCAT
CACCTCGAATCAACAAGTTTGTACAAAAAAGCAGGCTTCGAAAACCTGTATTTTCAGGGCAGCATGGCTA
GTGCTTCATCCAGCCAAAGAGGTCGAAGTGGTTCTGGAAACTTTGGTGGTGGTCGTGGAGGTGGTTTCGG
TGGGAATGACAACTTCGGTCGTGGAGGAAACTTCAGTGGTCGTGGTGGCTTTGGTGGCAGCCGTGGTGGT
GGTGGATATGGTGGCAGTGGGGATGGCTATAATGGATTTGGTAATGATGGAAGCAATTTTGGAGGTGGTG
GAAATTACAACAATCAGTCTTCAAATTTTGGACCCATGAAGGGAGGAAATTTTGGAGGCAGAAGCTCTGG
CCCCTATGGCGGTGGAGGCCAATACTTTGCAAAACCACGAAACCAAGGTGGCTATGGCGGTTCCAGCAGC
AGCAGT
