>Addgene plasmid #169714 | A1-LCD deltahexa | depositor partial sequence | sequence record 331073 | A1-LCD deltahexa sequence 480 bps
ATGTCGTACTACCATCACCATCACCATCACCTCGAATCAACAAGTTTGTACAAAAAAGCAGGCTTCGAAA
ACCTGTATTTTCAGGGCAGCATGGCTAGTGCTTCATCCAGCCAAAGAGGTCGAAGTGGTTCTGGAAACTT
TGGTGGTGGTCGTGGAGGTGGTTTCGGTGGGAATGACAACTTCGGTCGTGGAGGAAACTTCAGTGGTCGT
GGTGGCTTTGGTGGCAGCCGTGGTGGTGGTGGATATGGTGGCAGTGGGGATGGCTATAATGGATTTGGTA
ATGATGGAAGCAATTTTGGAGGTGGTGGAAATTACAACAATCAGTCTTCAAATTTTGGACCCATGAAGGG
AGGAAATTTTGGAGGCAGAAGCTCTGGCCCCTATGGCGGTGGAGGCCAATACTTTGCAAAACCACGAAAC
CAAGGTGGCTATGGCGGTTCCAGCAGCAGCAGTAGCTATGGCAGTGGCAGAAGATTTTAA
